>Addgene plasmid #54557 | HcRed1-C1 | depositor partial sequence | sequence record 84954 | insert sequence
CAAATCAACGGGACTTTCCAAATGTCGTACACTCGCCCATGACGCAAATGGCGGTAGGCGTGTACGGTGG
GAGGTCTATATAAGCAGAGCTGGTTAGTGACCGTCAGATCCGCTAGCGCTACCGGTCGCCACCATGGTGA
GCGGCCTGCTGAAGGAGAGTATGCGCATCAAGATGTACATGGAGGGCACCGTGAACGGCCACTACTTCAA
GTGCGAGGGCGAGGGCGACGGCAACCCCTTCGCCGGCACCCAGAGCATGAGAATCCACGTGACCGAGGGC
GCCCCCCTGCCCTTCGCCTTCGACATCCTGGCCCCCTGCTGCGAGTACGGCAGCAGGACCTTCGTGCACC
ACACCGCCGAGATCCCCGACTTCTTCAAGCAGAGCTTCCCCGAGGGCTTCACCTGGGAGAGAACCACCAC
CTACGAGGACGGCGGCATCCTGACCGCCCACCAGGACACCAGCCTGGAGGGCAACTGCCTGATCTACAAG
GTGAAGGTGCACGGCACCAACTTCCCCGCCGACGGCCCCGTGATGAAGAACAAGAGCGGCGGCTGGGAGC
CCAGCACCGAGGTGGTGTACCCCGAGAACGGCGTGCTGTGCGGCCGGAACGTGATGGCCCTGAAGGTGGG
CGACCGGCACCTGATCTGCCACCACTACACCAGCTACCGGAGCAAGAAGGCCGTGCGCGCCCTGACCATG
CCCGGCTTCCACTTCACCGACATCCGGCTCCAGATGCTGCGGAAGAAGAAGGACGAGTACTTCGAGCTGT
ACGAGGCCAGCGTGGCCCGGTACAGCGACCTGCCCGAGAAGGCCAACTCCGGACTCAGATCTCGAGCTCA
AGCTTCGAATTCTGCAGTCGACGGTACCGCGGGCCCGGGATCCACCGGATCTAGATAACTGATCATAATC
AGCCATACCACATTTGTAGAGGTTTTACTTGCTTTAAAAAACCTCCCACACCTCCCCCTGAACCTGAAAC
ATAAAATGAATGCA
