>Addgene plasmid #54557 | HcRed1-C1 | addgene partial sequence | sequence record 89892 | CMV-F 5'-CGCAAATGGGCGGTAGGCGTG-3'
ACCGTCAGATCCGCTAGCGCTACCGGTCGCCACCATGGTGAGCGGCCTGCTGAAGGAGAGTATGCGCATC
AAGATGTACATGGAGGGCACCGTGAACGGCCACTACTTCAAGTGCGAGGGCGAGGGCGACGGCAACCCCT
TCGCCGGCACCCAGAGCATGAGAATCCACGTGACCGAGGGCGCCCCCCTGCCCTTCGCCTTCGACATCCT
GGCCCCCTGCTGCGAGTACGGCAGCAGGACCTTCGTGCACCACACCGCCGAGATCCCCGACTTCTTCAAG
CAGAGCTTCCCCGAGGGCTTCACCTGGGAGAGAACCACCACCTACGAGGACGGCGGCATCCTGACCGCCC
ACCAGGACACCAGCCTGGAGGGCAACTGCCTGATCTACAAGGTGAAGGTGCACGGCACCAACTTCCCCGC
CGACGGCCCCGTGATGAAGAACAAGAGCGGCGGCTGGGAGCCCAGCACCGAGGTGGTGTACCCCGAGAAC
GGCGTGCTGTGCGGCCGGAACGTGATGGCCCTGAAGGTGGGCGACCGGCACCTGATCTGCCACCACTACA
CCAGCTACCGGAGCAAGAAGGCCGTGCGCGCCCTGACCATGCCCGGCTTCCACTTCACCGACATCCGGCT
CCAGATGCTGCGGAAGAAGAAGGACGAGTACTTCGAGCTGTACGAGGCCAGCGTGGCCCGGTACAGCGAC
CTGCCCGAGAAGGCCAACTCCGGACTCAGATCTCGAGCTCAAGCTTCGAATTCTGCAGTCGACGGTACCG
CGGGCCCGGGATCCACCGGATCTAGATAACTGATCATAATCAGCCATACCACATTTGTAGAGGTTTTACT
TGCTTTAA
