[The description below was written by a language model from this plasmid's Addgene catalogue record.]
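Description:
HcRed1-C1 is an empty mammalian expression backbone of about 4.75 kb, designed for building fusions to the far-red fluorescent protein HcRed1. It carries no insert. The "C1" designation and the recorded tag position (N-terminal on the backbone) indicate that a gene of interest is cloned downstream of the HcRed1 coding sequence, so that the fluorescent protein ends up at the amino terminus of the resulting fusion and the partner protein is attached to its C-terminal end. The record lists HcRed1's excitation maximum as 588 nm and its emission maximum as 618 nm, placing it at the red end of the spectrum, where it can be combined with green or yellow reporters in multicolour imaging.

The plasmid is maintained in E. coli as a high-copy vector under kanamycin selection, and it provides a neomycin resistance marker so that transfected mammalian cells can be selected with G418, for example to derive stable lines. The record gives no feature table and does not state the promoter driving HcRed1, the polyadenylation signal, the origin of replication or the composition of the multiple cloning site, so these details cannot be confirmed here.

Typical uses supported by the record are expression of HcRed1 alone as a fluorescent marker or control in mammalian cells, and construction of HcRed1-tagged proteins for live-cell localization studies. The plasmid was deposited in connection with work on photoconversion behaviour in orange and red fluorescent proteins.
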