Addgene plasmid #54557: HcRed1-C1
Purpose: (Empty Backbone) Localization: C1 Cloning Vector, Excitation: 588, Emission: 618
Depositing lab: Michael Davidson. Depositing organization: Florida State University, Tallahassee. Publication: Photoconversion in orange and red fluorescent proteins. Kremers GJ, Hazelwood KL, Murphy CS, Davidson MW, Piston DW. Nat Methods. 2009 May;6(5):355-8. doi: 10.1038/nmeth.1319. Epub 2009 Apr 12. PubMed 19363494.
Backbone
  Vector backbone: HcRed1-C1
  Backbone size (bp): 4750
  Vector type: Mammalian Expression
  Selectable markers: Neomycin (select with G418)
  Tag / fusion protein: HcRed1 (N terminal on backbone)
Growth in bacteria
  Bacterial resistance: Kanamycin, 50 μg/mL
  Growth temperature: 37°C
  Growth strain: DH5alpha
  Copy number: High Copy
Gene/Insert
  Gene/Insert name: None
  Tag / fusion protein: HcRed1 (N terminal on backbone)
Terms and licenses: Academic/Nonprofit Terms; Industry Terms: Not Available to Industry
Depositor comments: . Excitation = 588; Emission = 618
How to cite: HcRed1-C1 was a gift from Michael Davidson (Addgene plasmid # 54557 ; http://n2t.net/addgene:54557 ; RRID:Addgene_54557)
